>Addgene plasmid #219101 | SFFV-RXRA-Brd 134 | addgene full sequence | sequence record 448919 | Addgene NGS Result
ATTTATGCAGAGGCCGAGGCCGCCTCGGCCTCTGAGCTATTCCAGAAGTAGTGAGGAGGCTTTTTTGGAG
GCCTAGGGACGTACCCAATTCGCCCTATAGTGAGTCGTATTACGCGCGCTCACTGGCCGTCGTTTTACAA
CGTCGTGACTGGGAAAACCCTGGCGTTACCCAACTTAATCGCCTTGCAGCACATCCCCCTTTCGCCAGCT
GGCGTAATAGCGAAGAGGCCCGCACCGATCGCCCTTCCCAACAGTTGCGCAGCCTGAATGGCGAATGGG
[124 nt withheld, positions 280-403]
C
[91 nt withheld, positions 405-495]
A
[49 nt withheld, positions 497-545]
CCTTTGACGTTGGAGTCCACGTTCTTT
[37 nt withheld, positions 573-609]
ACCCTATCTCGGTCTATTCTTTTGATTTATAAGGGATTTTGCCGATTTCGGCCTATTGGTTAAAAAATGA
GCTGATTTAACAAAAATTTAACGCGAATTTTAACAAAATATTAACGCTTACAATTTAGGTGGCACTTTTC
GGGGAAATGTGCGCGGAACCCCTATTTGTTTATTTTTCTAAATACATTCAAATATGTATCCGCTCATGAG
ACAATAACCCTGATAAATGCTTCAATAATATTGAAAAAGGAAGAGTATGAGTATTCAACATTTCCGTGTC
GCCCTTATTCCCTTTTTTGCGGCATTTTGCCTTCCTGTTTTTGCTCACCCAGAAACGCTGGTGAAAGTAA
AAGATGCTGAAGATCAGTTGGGTGCACGAGTGGGTTACATCGAACTGGATCTCAACAGCGGTAAGATCCT
TGAGAGTTTTCGCCCCGAAGAACGTTTTCCAATGATGAGCACTTTTAAAGTTCTGCTATGTGGCGCGGTA
TTATCCCGTATTGACGCCGGGCAAGAGCAACTCGGTCGCCGCATACACTATTCTCAGAATGACTTGGTTG
AGTACTCACCAGTCACAGAAAAGCATCTTACGGATGGCATGACAGTAAGAGAATTATGCAGTGCTGCCAT
AACCATGAGTGATAACACTGCGGCCAACTTACTTCTGACAACGATCGGAGGACCGAAGGAGCTAACCGCT
TTTTTGCACAACATGGGGGATCATGTAACTCGCCTTGATCGTTGGGAACCGGAGCTGAATGAAGCCATAC
CAAACGACGAGCGTGACACCACGATGCCTGTAGCAATGGCAACAACGTTGCGCAAACTATTAACTGGCGA
ACTACTTACTCTAGCTTCCCGGCAACAATTAATAGACTGGATGGAGGCGGATAAAGTTGCAGGACCACTT
CTGCGCTCGGCCCTTCCGGCTGGCTGGTTTATTGCTGATAAATCTGGAGCCGGTGAGCGTGGGTCTCGCG
GTATCATTGCAGCACTGGGGCCAGATGGTAAGCCCTCCCGTATCGTAGTTATCTACACGACGGGGAGTCA
GGCAACTATGGATGAACGAAATAGACAGATCGCTGAGATAGGTGCCTCACTGATTAAGCATTGGTAACTG
TCAGACCAAGTTTACTCATATATACTTTAGATTGATTTAAAACTTCATTTTTAATTTAAAAGGATCTAGG
TGAAGATCCTTTTTGATAATCTCATGACCAAAATCCCTTAACGTGAGTTTTCGTTCCACTGAGCGTCAGA
CCCCGTAGAAAAGATCAAAGGATCTTCTTGAGATCCTTTTTTTCTGCGCGTAATCTGCTGCTTGCAAACA
AAAAAACCACCGCTACCAGCGGTGGTTTGTTTGCCGGATCAAGAGCTACCAACTCTTTTTCCGAAGGTAA
CTGGCTTCAGCAGAGCGCAGATACCAAATACTGTTCTTCTAGTGTAGCCGTAGTTAGGCCACCACTTCAA
GAACTCTGTAGCACCGCCTACATACCTCGCTCTGCTAATCCTGTTACCAGTGGCTGCTGCCAGTGGCGAT
AAGTCGTGTCTTACCGGGTTGGACTCAAGACGATAGTTACCGGATAAGGCGCAGCGGTCGGGCTGAACGG
GGGGTTCGTGCACACAGCCCAGCTTGGAGCGAACGACCTACACCGAACTGAGATACCTACAGCGTGAGCT
ATGAGAAAGCGCCACGCTTCCCGAAGGGAGAAAGGCGGACAGGTATCCGGTAAGCGGCAGGGTCGGAACA
GGAGAGCGCACGAGGGAGCTTCCAGGGGGAAACGCCTGGTATCTTTATAGTCCTGTCGGGTTTCGCCACC
TCTGACTTGAGCGTCGATTTTTGTGATGCTCGTCAGGGGGGCGGAGCCTATGGAAAAACGCCAGCAACGC
GGCCTTTTTACGGTTCCTGGCCTTTTGCTGGCCTTTTGCTCACATGTTCTTTCCTGCGTTATCCCCTGAT
TCTGTGGATAACCGTATTACCGCCTTTGAGTGAGCTGATACCGCTCGCCGCAGCCGAACGACCGAGCGCA
GCGAGTCAGTGAGCGAGGAAGCGGAAGAGCGCCCAATACGCAAACCGCCTCTCCCCGCGCGTTGGCCGAT
TCATTAATGCAGCTGGCACGACAGGTTTCCCGACTGGAAAGCGGGCAGTGAGCGCAACGCAATTAATGTG
AGTTAGCTCACTCATTAGGCACCCCAGGCTTTACACTTTATGCTTCCGGCTCGTATGTTGTGTGGAATTG
TGAGCGGATAACAATTTCACACAGGAAACAGCTATGACCATGATTACGCCAAGCGCGCAATTAACCCTCA
CTAAAGGGAACAAAAGCTGGAGCTGCAAGCTTAATGTAGTCTTATGCAATACTCTTGTAGTCTTGCAACA
TGGTAACGATGAGTTAGCAACATGCCTTACAAGGAGAGAAAAAGCACCGTGCATGCCGATTGGTGGAAGT
AAGGTGGTACGATCGTGCCTTATTAGGAAGGCAACAGACGGGTCTGACATGGATTGGACGAACCACTGAA
TTGCCGCATTGCAGAGATATTGTATTTAAGTGCCTAGCTCGATACATAAACGGGTCTCTCTGGTTAGACC
AGATCTGAGCCTGGGAGCTCTCTGGCTAACTAGGGAACCCACTGCTTAAGCCTCAATAAAGCTTGCCTTG
AGTGCTTCAAGTAGTGTGTGCCCGTCTGTTGTGTGACTCTGGTAACTAGAGATCCCTCAGACCCTTTTAG
TCAGTGTGGAAAATCTCTAGCAGTGGCGCCCGAACAGGGACTTGAAAGCGAAAGGGAAACCAGAGGAGCT
CTCTCGACGCAGGACTCGGCTTGCTGAAGCGCGCACGGCAAGAGGCGAGGGGCGGCGACTGGTGAGTACG
CCAAAAATTTTGACTAGCGGAGGCTAGAAGGAGAGAGATGGGTGCGAGAGCGTCAGTATTAAGCGGGGGA
GAATTAGATCGCGATGGGAAAAAATTCGGTTAAGGCCAGGGGGAAAGAAAAAATATAAATTAAAACATAT
AGTATGGGCAAGCAGGGAGCTAGAACGATTCGCAGTTAATCCTGGCCTGTTAGAAACATCAGAAGGCTGT
AGACAAATACTGGGACAGCTACAACCATCCCTTCAGACAGGATCAGAAGAACTTAGATCATTATATAATA
CAGTAGCAACCCTCTATTGTGTGCATCAAAGGATAGAGATAAAAGACACCAAGGAAGCTTTAGACAAGAT
AGAGGAAGAGCAAAACAAAAGTAAGACCACCGCACAGCAAGCGGCCGCTGATCTTCAGACCTGGAGGAGG
AGATATGAGGGACAATTGGAGAAGTGAATTATATAAATATAAAGTAGTAAAAATTGAACCATTAGGAGTA
GCACCCACCAAGGCAAAGAGAAGAGTGGTGCAGAGAGAAAAAAGAGCAGTGGGAATAGGAGCTTTGTTCC
TTGGGTTCTTGGGAGCAGCAGGAAGCACTATGGGCGCAGCGTCAATGACGCTGACGGTACAGGCCAGACA
ATTATTGTCTGGTATAGTGCAGCAGCAGAACAATTTGCTGAGGGCTATTGAGGCGCAACAGCATCTGTTG
CAACTCACAGTCTGGGGCATCAAGCAGCTCCAGGCAAGAATCCTGGCTGTGGAAAGATACCTAAAGGATC
AACAGCTCCTGGGGATTTGGGGTTGCTCTGGAAAACTCATTTGCACCACTGCTGTGCCTTGGAATGCTAG
TTGGAGTAATAAATCTCTGGAACAGATTTGGAATCACACGACCTGGATGGAGTGGGACAGAGAAATTAAC
AATTACACAAGCTTAATACACTCCTTAATTGAAGAATCGCAAAACCAGCAAGAAAAGAATGAACAAGAAT
TATTGGAATTAGATAAATGGGCAAGTTTGTGGAATTGGTTTAACATAACAAATTGGCTGTGGTATATAAA
ATTATTCATAATGATAGTAGGAGGCTTGGTAGGTTTAAGAATAGTTTTTGCTGTACTTTCTATAGTGAAT
AGAGTTAGGCAGGGATATTCACCATTATCGTTTCAGACCCACCTCCCAACCCCGAGGGGACCCGACAGGC
CCGAAGGAATAGAAGAAGAAGGTGGAGAGAGAGACAGAGACAGATCCATTCGATTAGTGAACGGATCTCG
ACGGTATCGGTTAACTTTTAAAAGAAAAGGGGGGATTGGGGGGTACAGTGCAGGGGAAAGAATAGTAGAC
ATAATAGCAACAGACATACAAACTAAAGAATTACAAAAACAAATTACAAAAATTCAAAATTTTATCGATC
ACGAGACTAGCCTCGAGCTGGCTGCAGTAACGCCATTTTGCAAGGCATGGAAAAATACCAAACCAAGAAT
AGAGAAGTTCAGATCAAGGGCGGGTACATGAAAATAGCTAACGTTGGGCCAAACAGGATATCTGCGGTGA
GCAGTTTCGGCCCCGGCCCGGGGCCAAGAACAGATGGTCACCGCAGTTTCGGCCCCGGCCCGAGGCCAAG
AACAGATGGTCCCCAGATATGGCCCAACCCTCAGCAGTTTCTTAAGACCCATCAGATGTTTCCAGGCTCC
CCCAAGGACCTGAAATGACCCTGCGCCTTATTTGAATTAACCAATCAGCCTGCTTCTCGCTTCTGTTCGC
GCGCTTCTGCTTCCCGAGCTCTATAAAAGAGCTCACAACCCCTCACTCGGCGCGCCAGTCCTCCGACAGA
CTGAGTCGGCCGGTCGAATCAAGCTTATCGATACCGTCGACGGATCCGCTAGCCCGCGGTTCGAAATGCT
TGGAAGCTGGCCTGCCAGGACCTTCCACCCTGGGGCCTGTGTCAGCCGCCGGCCCTCCGCACCCTGGAAG
CACACGGCCTCTGGGAAGGACAGCCCTGACCTTCGGTTTTCCGAGCACGGTGTTTCCCAAGAATTCTGGG
CTGGCGGCCTGGTGGCAGTGCTGGAGATGACCCCGAGCCCCTCCCCGTGGGGCACCCAGGAGGGCCCTGC
CGGAATGTGCAGCCTGTGGGTAGTCGGCTGGTGTCCCTGTCGTGGAGCTGGGGTGCGTGATCTGGTGCTC
GTCCACGCAGGTGTGTGGTGTAAACATGTATGTGCTGTACAGAGAGACGCGTGTGGAGAGAGCCGCACAC
CAGCGCCACCCAGGAAAGGCGGAGCGGTTACCAGTGTTTTGTGTTTATTTTTAATCAAGACGTTTCCCCT
GTTTTCCTATAAATTTGCTTCGTGTAAGCAAGTACATAAGGACCCTCCTTTGGTGAAATCCGGGTTCGAA
TGAACCGGTCGGATCCCCCGGGCTGCAGGAATTCGAGCATCTTACCGCCATTTATTCCCATATTTGTTCT
GTTTTTCTTGATTTGGGTATACATTTAAATGTTAATAAAACAAAATGGTGGGGCAATCATTTACATTTTT
AGGGATATGTAATTACTAGTTCAGGTGTATTGCCACAAGACAAACATGTTAAGAAACTTTCCCGTTATTT
ACGCTCTGTTCCTGTTAATCAACCTCTGGATTACAAAATTTGTGAAAGATTGACTGATATTCTTAACTAT
GTTGCTCCTTTTACGCTGTGTGGATATGCTGCTTTAATGCCTCTGTATCATGCTATTGCTTCCCGTACGG
CTTTCGTTTTCTCCTCCTTGTATAAATCCTGGTTGCTGTCTCTTTATGAGGAGTTGTGGCCCGTTGTCCG
TCAACGTGGCGTGGTGTGCTCTGTGTTTGCTGACGCAACCCCCACTGGCTGGGGCATTGCCACCACCTGT
CAACTCCTTTCTGGGACTTTCGCTTTCCCCCTCCCGATCGCCACGGCAGAACTCATCGCCGCCTGCCTTG
CCCGCTGCTGGACAGGGGCTAGGTTGCTGGGCACTGATAATTCCGTGGTGTTGTCGGGGAAGCTGACGTC
CTTTGCAATTCGATATCAAGCTGTACCTTCTAGATGTACAACCACCGGAGCGCTTCTAGACCAATGACTT
ACAAGGCAGCTGTAGATCTTAGCCACTTTTTAAAAGAAAAGGGGGGACTGGAAGGGCTAATTCACTCCCA
ACGAAGACAAGATCTGCTTTTTGCTTGTACTGGGTCTCTCTGGTTAGACCAGATCTGAGCCTGGGAGCTC
TCTGGCTAACTAGGGAACCCACTGCTTAAGCCTCAATAAAGCTTGCCTTGAGTGCTTCAAGTAGTGTGTG
CCCGTCTGTTGTGTGACTCTGGTAACTAGAGATCCCTCAGACCCTTTTAGTCAGTGTGGAAAATCTCTAG
CAGTAGTAGTTCATGTCATCTTATTATTCAGTATTTATAACTTGCAAAGAAATGAATATCAGAGAGTGAG
AGGAACTTGTTTATTGCAGCTTATAATGGTTACAAATAAAGCAATAGCATCACAAATTTCACAAATAAAG
CATTTTTTTCACTGCATTCTAGTTGTGGTTTGTCCAAACTCATCAATGTATCTTATCATGTCTGGCTCTA
GCTATCCCGCCCCTAACTCCGCCCATCCCGCCCCTAACTCCGCCCAGTTCCGCCCATTCTCCGCCCCATG
GCTGACTAATTTTTTTT
Features (pLannotate 1.2.2; 28 found; start..end, strand, type, name):
     94..112     -  promoter       T7 promoter: promoter for bacteriophage T7 RNA polymerase
    120..275     +  CDS            lacZα (fragment): LacZα fragment of β-galactosidase; lacZ fragment
    280..708     +  rep_origin     f1 ori (sequence partly withheld): f1 bacteriophage origin of replication; arrow indicates direction of (+) strand synthesis
    761..865     +  promoter       AmpR promoter: bla
    866..1726    +  CDS            AmpR: β-lactamase; bla; confers resistance to ampicillin, carbenicillin, and related antibiotics
   1897..2485    +  rep_origin     ori: high-copy-number ColE1/pMB1/pBR322/pUC origin of replication
   2668..2760    +  CDS            lacI (fragment): lac repressor; lacI; The lac repressor binds to the lac operator to inhibit transcription in E. coli. This inhibition can be relieved by adding lactose or isopropyl-β-D-thiogalactopyranoside (IPTG).
   2773..2794    +  protein_bind   CAP binding site: CAP binding activates transcription in the presence of cAMP. E. coli catabolite activator protein
   2809..2839    +  promoter       lac promoter: promoter for the E. coli lac operon
   2847..2863    +  protein_bind   lac operator: The lac repressor binds to the lac operator to inhibit transcription in E. coli. This inhibition can be relieved by adding lactose or isopropyl-β-D-thiogalactopyranoside (IPTG). lac repressor encoded by lacI
   2908..2926    +  promoter       T3 promoter: promoter for bacteriophage T3 RNA polymerase
   2954..3180    +  promoter       RSV promoter: Rous sarcoma virus enhancer/promoter
   3181..3361    +  LTR            5' LTR (truncated): truncated 5' long terminal repeat (LTR) from HIV-1
   3408..3533    +  misc_feature   HIV-1 Ψ: packaging signal of human immunodeficiency virus type 1
   3517..3880    +  CDS            HIV-1 gag (fragment): gag protein from human immunodeficiency virus 1; gag
   4026..4259    +  misc_feature   RRE: The Rev response element (RRE) of HIV-1 allows for Rev-dependent mRNA export from the nucleus to the cytoplasm.
   4636..4736    +  CDS            Rev (fragment): human immunodeficiency virus 1 (HIV-1) Rev protein; rev; enhances nuclear export of unspliced and incompletely spliced viral mRNAs
   4755..4872    +  misc_feature   cPPT/CTS: central polypurine tract and central termination sequence of HIV-1
   4906..5307    +  promoter       SFFV promoter: spleen focus-forming virus long terminal repeat (LTR) promoter
   5317..5340    +  misc_feature   MCS (fragment): pBluescript multiple cloning site
   5870..5895    +  misc_feature   MCS (fragment): pBluescript multiple cloning site
   5895..5954    +  CDS            S (fragment): HBSAG_WHV6 - Experimental evidence at transcript level: Swiss-Prot protein existence level 2. The middle envelope protein plays an important role in the budding of the virion. It is involved in the induction of budding in a nucleocapsid independent way. In this process the majority of envelope proteins bud to form subviral lipoprotein particles of 22 nm of diameter that do not contain a nucleocapsid (By similarity). From Woodchuck hepatitis B virus (isolate w64/pWS23) (WHV).
   6086..6489    +  misc_feature   WPRE: woodchuck hepatitis virus posttranscriptional regulatory element
   6547..6606    +  CDS            nef (fragment): NEF_HV1Z2 - Experimental evidence at protein level: Swiss-Prot protein existence level 1. Extracellular Nef protein targets CD4(+) T-lymphocytes for apoptosis by interacting with CXCR4 surface receptors. From Human immunodeficiency virus type 1 group M subtype D (isolate Z2/CDC-Z34) (HIV-1).
   6608..6841    +  LTR            3' LTR (ΔU3): self-inactivating 3' long terminal repeat (LTR) from HIV-1
   6913..7034    +  polyA_signal   SV40 poly(A) signal: SV40 polyadenylation signal
   7053..7074    +  rep_origin     SV40 ori (fragment): SV40 origin of replication
   7074..73      +  rep_origin     SV40 ori (across the origin): SV40 origin of replication
