[The description below was written by a language model from this plasmid's Addgene catalogue record and pLannotate feature annotations shown in this document.]
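Description:
SFFV-RXRA-Brd 134 is a third-generation-style, self-inactivating HIV-1 lentiviral transfer plasmid built on the SFFV-MCS backbone and carrying a human RXRA (retinoid X receptor alpha, NR2B1) insert paired with a construct-specific DNA barcode. In bacteria it is maintained through a high-copy ColE1/pUC origin and selected with ampicillin via the bla gene. An f1 origin and remnants of a pBluescript-type cloning region (lacZα and lacI fragments, lac promoter/operator, T7 and T3 promoters) are also annotated. The viral portion begins with an RSV promoter fused to a truncated 5' LTR, which drives Tat-independent genomic RNA production in packaging cells. It is followed by the Ψ packaging signal with a gag fragment, the RRE for Rev-dependent nuclear export, and the cPPT/CTS. The ΔU3 3' LTR, followed by an SV40 poly(A) signal, inactivates LTR promoter activity after integration.

Expression of the payload comes from the internal spleen focus-forming virus (SFFV) promoter, which is commonly chosen for its activity in haematopoietic cells. The insert lies between two MCS fragments, cloned via Bsp119I and BstHI sites that remain intact, and is followed by a WPRE to enhance transcript stability and expression. According to the depositor, the barcode sits in an XbaI site downstream of the WPRE, so the layout is SFFV–TF–WPRE–barcode and the barcode should be carried on the transcript. The insert itself is not annotated in the feature table, and its recorded size of 498 bp matches the gap between the MCS fragments; the record does not say whether this is the full coding sequence. The associated publication describes a combinatorial transcription factor screening platform for immune cell reprogramming, where barcodes let delivered factors be identified.
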