Addgene plasmid #219101: SFFV-RXRA-Brd 134
Purpose: Transcription factor RXRA with a specific barcode assigned.
Depositing lab: Filipe Pereira. Depositing organization: Center for Neuroscience and Cell Biology, University of Coimbra. Publication: A combinatorial transcription factor screening platform for immune cell reprogramming. Kurochkin I, Altman AR, Caiado I, Pertiga-Cabral D, Halitzki E, Minaeva M, Zimmermannova O, Henriques-Oliveira L, Klein D, Nair M, Oliveira D, Cajal LR, Knittel R, Feick C, Ringner M, Martin M, Cirovic B, Pires CF, Rosa FF, Sitnicka E, Theis FJ, Pereira CF. Cell Syst. 2026 Jan 21;17(1):101457. doi: 10.1016/j.cels.2025.101457. Epub 2026 Jan 14. PubMed 41539305.
Backbone
  Vector backbone: SFFV-MCS
  Backbone size w/o insert (bp): 6638
  Vector type: Lentiviral
Growth in bacteria
  Bacterial resistance: Ampicillin, 100 μg/mL
  Growth temperature: 37°C
  Growth strain: NEB Stable
  Copy number: High Copy
Gene/Insert
  Gene/Insert name: RXRA
  Species: H. sapiens (human)
  Insert size (bp): 498
  Entrez Gene: RXRA (a.k.a. NR2B1, RXR-alpha, RXRalpha)
  Promoter: The spleen focus-forming virus (SFFV) promoter
  Cloning method: Restriction Enzyme; 5′ cloning site Bsp119I (not destroyed); 3′ cloning site BstHI (not destroyed)
Terms and licenses: Academic/Nonprofit Terms; Industry Terms: Not Available to Industry
Depositor comments: Barcode sequence cloned into XbaI restriction site. Design of plasmid is as follows: SFFV-[TF sequence]-WPRE-[Barcode sequence].
How to cite: SFFV-RXRA-Brd 134 was a gift from Filipe Pereira (Addgene plasmid # 219101 ; http://n2t.net/addgene:219101 ; RRID:Addgene_219101)
