>Addgene plasmid #219101 | SFFV-RXRA-Brd 134 | depositor partial sequence | sequence record 427783 | TF ORF
ATGCTTGGAAGCTGGCCTGCCAGGACCTTCCACCCTGGGGCCTGTGTCAGCCGCCGGCCCTCCGCACCCT
GGAAGCACACGGCCTCTGGGAAGGACAGCCCTGACCTTCGGTTTTCCGAGCACGGTGTTTCCCAAGAATT
CTGGGCTGGCGGCCTGGTGGCAGTGCTGGAGATGACCCCGAGCCCCTCCCCGTGGGGCACCCAGGAGGGC
CCTGCCGGAATGTGCAGCCTGTGGGTAGTCGGCTGGTGTCCCTGTCGTGGAGCTGGGGTGCGTGATCTGG
TGCTCGTCCACGCAGGTGTGTGGTGTAAACATGTATGTGCTGTACAGAGAGACGCGTGTGGAGAGAGCCG
CACACCAGCGCCACCCAGGAAAGGCGGAGCGGTTACCAGTGTTTTGTGTTTATTTTTAATCAAGACGTTT
CCCCTGTTTTCCTATAAATTTGCTTCGTGTAAGCAAGTACATAAGGACCCTCCTTTGGTGAAATCCGGGT
TCGAATGA
