>Addgene plasmid #219101 | SFFV-RXRA-Brd 134 | depositor partial sequence | sequence record 427784 | Barcode sequence
TGTACAACCACCGGAGCGCT
